>Addgene plasmid #132565 | pN_35S/mEGFP | addgene full sequence | sequence record 262629 | Addgene NGS Result
TGAGACTTTTCAACAAAGGGTAATATCGGGAAACCTCCTCGGATTCCATTGCCCAGCTATCTGTCACTTC
ATCAAAAGGACAGTAGAAAAGGAAGGTGGCACCTACAAATGCCATCATTGCGATAAAGGAAAGGCTATCG
TTCAAGATGCCCCTGCCGACAGTGGTCCCAAAGATGGACCCCCACCCACGAGGAGCATCGTGGAAAAAGA
AGACGTTCCAACCACGTCTTCAAAGCAAGTGGATTGATGTGATATCTCCACTGACGTAAGGGATGACGCA
CAATCCCACTATCCTTCGCAAGACCCTTCCTCTATATAAGGAAGTTCATTTCATTTGGAGAGGACTCCGG
TATTTTTACAACAATTACCACAACAAAACAAACAACAAACAACATTACAATTTACTATTCTAGTCGCCCT
GCAGGCGGCCGCACTAGTGATATCACAAGTTTATGGTGAGCAAGGGCGAGGAGCTGTTCACCGGGGTGGT
GCCCATCCTGGTCGAGCTGGACGGCGACGTAAACGGCCACAAGTTCAGCGTGTCCGGCGAGGGCGAGGGC
GATGCCACCTACGGCAAGCTGACCCTGAAGTTCATCTGCACCACCGGCAAGCTGCCCGTGCCCTGGCCCA
CCCTCGTGACCACCCTGACCTACGGCGTGCAGTGCTTCAGCCGCTACCCCGACCACATGAAGCAGCACGA
CTTCTTCAAGTCCGCCATGCCCGAAGGCTACGTCCAGGAGCGCACCATCTTCTTCAAGGACGACGGCAAC
TACAAGACCCGCGCCGAGGTGAAGTTCGAGGGCGACACCCTGGTGAACCGCATCGAGCTGAAGGGCATCG
ACTTCAAGGAGGACGGCAACATCCTGGGGCACAAGCTGGAGTACAACTACAACAGCCACAACGTCTATAT
CATGGCCGACAAGCAGAAGAACGGCATCAAGGTGAACTTCAAGATCCGCCACAACATCGAGGACGGCAGC
GTGCAGCTCGCCGACCACTACCAGCAGAACACCCCCATCGGCGACGGCCCCGTGCTGCTGCCCGACAACC
ACTACCTGAGCACCCAGTCCAAGCTGAGCAAAGACCCCAACGAGAAGCGCGATCACATGGTCCTGCTGGA
GTTCGTGACCGCCGCCGGGATCACTCTCGGCATGGACGAGCTGTACAAGTAATCGTTCAGCTTTCTTGTA
CAAAGTGGTGATATCCCGCGGCCATGCTAGAGTCCGCAAAAATCACCAGTCTCTCTCTACAAATCTATCT
CTCTCTATTTTTCTCCAGAATAATGTGTGAGTAGTTCCCAGATAAGGGAATTAGGGTTCTTATAGGGTTT
CGCTCATGTGTTGAGCATATAAGAAACCCTTAGTATGTATTTGTATTTGTAAAATACTTCTATCAATAAA
ATTTCTAATTCCTAAAACCAAAATCCAGTGACCTGCAGGCATGCGACGTCGGGCCCAAGCTTAGCTTGAG
CTTGGATCAGATTGTCGTTTCCCGCCTTCAGTTTAAACTATCAGTGTTTGACAGGATATATTGGCGGGTA
AACCTAAGAGAAAAGAGCGTTTATTAGAATAATCGGATATTTAAAAGGGCGTGAAAAGGTTTATCCGTTC
GTCCATTTGTATGTGCATGCCAACCACAGGGTTCCCCTCGGGATCAAAGTACTTTAAAGTACTTTAAAGT
ACTTTAAAGTACTTTGATCCAACCCCTCCGCTGCTATAGTGCAGTCGGCTTCTGACGTTCAGTGCAGCCG
TCTTCTGAAAACGACATGTCGCACAAGTCCTAAGTTACGCGACAGGCTGCCGCCCTGCCCTTTTCCTGGC
GTTTTCTTGTCGCGTGTTTTAGTCGCATAAAGTAGAATACTTGCGACTAGAACCGGAGACATTACGCCAT
GAACAAGAGCGCCGCCGCTGGCCTGCTGGGCTATGCCCGCGTCAGCACCGACGACCAGGACTTGACCAAC
CAACGGGCCGAACTGCACGCGGCCGGCTGCACCAAGCTGTTTTCCGAGAAGATCACCGGCACCAGGCGCG
ACCGCCCGGAGCTGGCCAGGATGCTTGACCACCTACGCCCTGGCGACGTTGTGACAGTGACCAGGCTAGA
CCGCCTGGCCCGCAGCACCCGCGACCTACTGGACATTGCCGAGCGCATCCAGGAGGCCGGCGCGGGCCTG
CGTAGCCTGGCAGAGCCGTGGGCCGACACCACCACGCCGGCCGGCCGCATGGTGTTGACCGTGTTCGCCG
GCATTGCCGAGTTCGAGCGTTCCCTAATCATCGACCGCACCCGGAGCGGGCGCGAGGCCGCCAAGGCCCG
AGGCGTGAAGTTTGGCCCCCGCCCTACCCTCACCCCGGCACAGATCGCGCACGCCCGCGAGCTGATCGAC
CAGGAAGGCCGCACCGTGAAAGAGGCGGCTGCACTGCTTGGCGTGCATCGCTCGACCCTGTACCGCGCAC
TTGAGCGCAGCGAGGAAGTGACGCCCACCGAGGCCAGGCGGCGCGGTGCCTTCCGTGAGGACGCATTGAC
CGAGGCCGACGCCCTGGCGGCCGCCGAGAATGAACGCCAAGAGGAACAAGCATGAAACCGCACCAGGACG
GCCAGGACGAACCGTTTTTCATTACCGAAGAGATCGAGGCGGAGATGATCGCGGCCGGGTACGTGTTCGA
GCCGCCCGCGCACGTCTCAACCGTGCGGCTGCATGAAATCCTGGCCGGTTTGTCTGATGCCAAGCTGGCG
GCCTGGCCGGCCAGCTTGGCCGCTGAAGAAACCGAGCGCCGCCGTCTAAAAAGGTGATGTGTATTTGAGT
AAAACAGCTTGCGTCATGCGGTCGCTGCGTATATGATGCGATGAGTAAATAAACAAATACGCAAGGGGAA
CGCATGAAGGTTATCGCTGTACTTAACCAGAAAGGCGGGTCAGGCAAGACGACCATCGCAACCCATCTAG
CCCGCGCCCTGCAACTCGCCGGGGCCGATGTTCTGTTAGTCGATTCCGATCCCCAGGGCAGTGCCCGCGA
TTGGGCGGCCGTGCGGGAAGATCAACCGCTAACCGTTGTCGGCATCGACCGCCCGACGATTGACCGCGAC
GTGAAGGCCATCGGCCGGCGCGACTTCGTAGTGATCGACGGAGCGCCCCAGGCGGCGGACTTGGCTGTGT
CCGCGATCAAGGCAGCCGACTTCGTGCTGATTCCGGTGCAGCCAAGCCCTTACGACATATGGGCCACCGC
CGACCTGGTGGAGCTGGTTAAGCAGCGCATTGAGGTCACGGATGGAAGGCTACAAGCGGCCTTTGTCGTG
TCGCGGGCGATCAAAGGCACGCGCATCGGCGGTGAGGTTGCCGAGGCGCTGGCCGGGTACGAGCTGCCCA
TTCTTGAGTCCCGTATCACGCAGCGCGTGAGCTACCCAGGCACTGCCGCCGCCGGCACAACCGTTCTTGA
ATCAGAACCCGAGGGCGACGCTGCCCGCGAGGTCCAGGCGCTGGCCGCTGAAATTAAATCAAAACTCATT
TGAGTTAATGAGGTAAAGAGAAAATGAGCAAAAGCACAAACACGCTAAGTGCCGGCCGTCCGAGCGCACG
CAGCAGCAAGGCTGCAACGTTGGCCAGCCTGGCAGACACGCCAGCCATGAAGCGGGTCAACTTTCAGTTG
CCGGCGGAGGATCACACCAAGCTGAAGATGTACGCGGTACGCCAAGGCAAGACCATTACCGAGCTGCTAT
CTGAATACATCGCGCAGCTACCAGAGTAAATGAGCAAATGAATAAATGAGTAGATGAATTTTAGCGGCTA
AAGGAGGCGGCATGGAAAATCAAGAACAACCAGGCACCGACGCCGTGGAATGCCCCATGTGTGGAGGAAC
GGGCGGTTGGCCAGGCGTAAGCGGCTGGGTTGTCTGCCGGCCCTGCAATGGCACTGGAACCCCCAAGCCC
GAGGAATCGGCGTGAGCGGTCGCAAACCATCCGGCCCGGTACAAATCGGCGCGGCGCTGGGTGATGACCT
GGTGGAGAAGTTGAAGGCCGCGCAGGCCGCCCAGCGGCAACGCATCGAGGCAGAAGCACGCCCCGGTGAA
TCGTGGCAAGCGGCCGCTGATCGAATCCGCAAAGAATCCCGGCAACCGCCGGCAGCCGGTGCGCCGTCGA
TTAGGAAGCCGCCCAAGGGCGACGAGCAACCAGATTTTTTCGTTCCGATGCTCTATGACGTGGGCACCCG
CGATAGTCGCAGCATCATGGACGTGGCCGTTTTCCGTCTGTCGAAGCGTGACCGACGAGCTGGCGAGGTG
ATCCGCTACGAGCTTCCAGACGGGCACGTAGAGGTTTCCGCAGGGCCGGCCGGCATGGCCAGTGTGTGGG
ATTACGACCTGGTACTGATGGCGGTTTCCCATCTAACCGAATCCATGAACCGATACCGGGAAGGGAAGGG
AGACAAGCCCGGCCGCGTGTTCCGTCCACACGTTGCGGACGTACTCAAGTTCTGCCGGCGAGCCGATGGC
GGAAAGCAGAAAGACGACCTGGTAGAAACCTGCATTCGGTTAAACACCACGCACGTTGCCATGCAGCGTA
CGAAGAAGGCCAAGAACGGCCGCCTGGTGACGGTATCCGAGGGTGAAGCCTTGATTAGCCGCTACAAGAT
CGTAAAGAGCGAAACCGGGCGGCCGGAGTACATCGAGATCGAGCTAGCTGATTGGATGTACCGCGAGATC
ACAGAAGGCAAGAACCCGGACGTGCTGACGGTTCACCCCGATTACTTTTTGATCGATCCCGGCATCGGCC
GTTTTCTCTACCGCCTGGCACGCCGCGCCGCAGGCAAGGCAGAAGCCAGATGGTTGTTCAAGACGATCTA
CGAACGCAGTGGCAGCGCCGGAGAGTTCAAGAAGTTCTGTTTCACCGTGCGCAAGCTGATCGGGTCAAAT
GACCTGCCGGAGTACGATTTGAAGGAGGAGGCGGGGCAGGCTGGCCCGATCCTAGTCATGCGCTACCGCA
ACCTGATCGAGGGCGAAGCATCCGCCGGTTCCTAATGTACGGAGCAGATGCTAGGGCAAATTGCCCTAGC
AGGGGAAAAAGGTCGAAAAGGTCTCTTTCCTGTGGATAGCACGTACATTGGGAACCCAAAGCCGTACATT
GGGAACCGGAACCCGTACATTGGGAACCCAAAGCCGTACATTGGGAACCGGTCACACATGTAAGTGACTG
ATATAAAAGAGAAAAAAGGCGATTTTTCCGCCTAAAACTCTTTAAAACTTATTAAAACTCTTAAAACCCG
CCTGGCCTGTGCATAACTGTCTGGCCAGCGCACAGCCGAAGAGCTGCAAAAAGCGCCTACCCTTCGGTCG
CTGCGCTCCCTACGCCCCGCCGCTTCGCGTCGGCCTATCGCGGCCGCTGGCCGCTCAAAAATGGCTGGCC
TACGGCCAGGCAATCTACCAGGGCGCGGACAAGCCGCGCCGTCGCCACTCGACCGCCGGCGCCCACATCA
AGGCACCCTGCCTCGCGCGTTTCGGTGATGACGGTGAAAACCTCTGACACATGCAGCTCCCGGAGACGGT
CACAGCTTGTCTGTAAGCGGATGCCGGGAGCAGACAAGCCCGTCAGGGCGCGTCAGCGGGTGTTGGCGGG
TGTCGGGGCGCAGCCATGACCCAGTCACGTAGCGATAGCGGAGTGTATACTGGCTTAACTATGCGGCATC
AGAGCAGATTGTACTGAGAGTGCACCATATGCGGTGTGAAATACCGCACAGATGCGTAAGGAGAAAATAC
CGCATCAGGCGCTCTTCCGCTTCCTCGCTCACTGACTCGCTGCGCTCGGTCGTTCGGCTGCGGCGAGCGG
TATCAGCTCACTCAAAGGCGGTAATACGGTTATCCACAGAATCAGGGGATAACGCAGGAAAGAACATGTG
AGCAAAAGGCCAGCAAAAGGCCAGGAACCGTAAAAAGGCCGCGTTGCTGGCGTTTTTCCATAGGCTCCGC
CCCCCTGACGAGCATCACAAAAATCGACGCTCAAGTCAGAGGTGGCGAAACCCGACAGGACTATAAAGAT
ACCAGGCGTTTCCCCCTGGAAGCTCCCTCGTGCGCTCTCCTGTTCCGACCCTGCCGCTTACCGGATACCT
GTCCGCCTTTCTCCCTTCGGGAAGCGTGGCGCTTTCTCATAGCTCACGCTGTAGGTATCTCAGTTCGGTG
TAGGTCGTTCGCTCCAAGCTGGGCTGTGTGCACGAACCCCCCGTTCAGCCCGACCGCTGCGCCTTATCCG
GTAACTATCGTCTTGAGTCCAACCCGGTAAGACACGACTTATCGCCACTGGCAGCAGCCACTGGTAACAG
GATTAGCAGAGCGAGGTATGTAGGCGGTGCTACAGAGTTCTTGAAGTGGTGGCCTAACTACGGCTACACT
AGAAGGACAGTATTTGGTATCTGCGCTCTGCTGAAGCCAGTTACCTTCGGAAAAAGAGTTGGTAGCTCTT
GATCCGGCAAACAAACCACCGCTGGTAGCGGTGGTTTTTTTGTTTGCAAGCAGCAGATTACGCGCAGAAA
AAAAGGATCTCAAGAAGATCCTTTGATCTTTTCTACGGGGTCTGACGCTCAGTGGAACGAAAACTCACGT
TAAGGGATTTTGGTCATGCATGATATATCTCCCAATTTGTGTAGGGCTTATTATGCACGCTTAAAAATAA
TAAAAGCAGACTTGACCTGATAGTTTGGCTGTGAGCAATTATGTGCTTAGTGCATCTAACGCTTGAGTTA
AGCCGCGCCGCGAAGCGGCGTCGGCTTGAACGAATTTCTAGCTAGACATTATTTGCCGACTACCTTGGTG
ATCTCGCCTTTCACGTAGTGGACAAATTCTTCCAACTGATCTGCGCGCGAGGCCAAGCGATCTTCTTCTT
GTCCAAGATAAGCCTGTCTAGCTTCAAGTATGACGGGCTGATACTGGGCCGGCAGGCGCTCCATTGCCCA
GTCGGCAGCGACATCCTTCGGCGCGATTTTGCCGGTTACTGCGCTGTACCAAATGCGGGACAACGTAAGC
ACTACATTTCGCTCATCGCCAGCCCAGTCGGGCGGCGAGTTCCATAGCGTTAAGGTTTCATTTAGCGCCT
CAAATAGATCCTGTTCAGGAACCGGATCAAAGAGTTCCTCCGCCGCTGGACCTACCAAGGCAACGCTATG
TTCTCTTGCTTTTGTCAGCAAGATAGCCAGATCAATGTCGATCGTGGCTGGCTCGAAGATACCTGCAAGA
ATGTCATTGCGCTGCCATTCTCCAAATTGCAGTTCGCGCTTAGCTGGATAACGCCACGGAATGATGTCGT
CGTGCACAACAATGGTGACTTCTACAGCGCGGAGAATCTCGCTCTCTCCAGGGGAAGCCGAAGTTTCCAA
AAGGTCGTTGATCAAAGCTCGCCGCGTTGTTTCATCAAGCCTTACGGTCACCGTAACCAGCAAATCAATA
TCACTGTGTGGCTTCAGGCCGCCATCCACTGCGGAGCCGTACAAATGTACGGCCAGCAACGTCGGTTCGA
GATGGCGCTCGATGACGCCAACTACCTCTGATAGTTGAGTCGATACTTCGGCGATCACCGCTTCCCCCAT
GATGTTTAACTTTGTTTTAGGGCGACTGCCCTGCTGCGTAACATCGTTGCTGCTCCATAACATCAAACAT
CGACCCACGGCGTAACGCGCTTGCTGCTTGGATGCCCGAGGCATAGACTGTACCCCAAAAAAACAGTCAT
AACAAGCCATGAAAACCGCCACTGCGCCGTTACCACCGCTGCGTTCGGTCAAGGTTCTGGACCAGTTGCG
TGAGCGCATACGCTACTTGCATTACAGCTTACGAACCGAACAGGCTTATGTCCACTGGGTTCGTGCCCGA
ATTGATCACAGGCAGCAACGCTCTGTCATCGTTACAATCAACATGCTACCCTCCGCGAGATCATCCGTGT
TTCAAACCCGGCAGCTTAGTTGCCGTTCTTCCGAATAGCATCGGTAACATGAGCAAAGTCTGCCGCCTTA
CAACGGCTCTCCCGCTGACGCCGTCCCGGACTGATGGGCTGCCTGTATCGAGTGGTGATTTTGTGCCGAG
CTGCCGGTCGGGGAGCTGTTGGCTGGCTGGTGGCAGGATATATTGTGGTGTAAACAAATTGACGCTTAGA
CAACTTAATAACACATTGCGGACGTTTTTAATGTACTGAATTAACGCCGAATTGAATTATCAGCTTGCAT
GCCGGTCGATCTAGTAACATAGATGACACCGCGCGCGATAATTTATCCTAGTTTGCGCGCTATATTTTGT
TTTCTATCGCGTATTAAATGTATAATTGCGGGACTCTAATCATAAAAACCCATCTCATAAATAACGTCAT
GCATTACATGTTAATTATTACATGCTTAACGTAATTCAACAGAAATTATATGATAATCATCGCAAGACCG
GCAACAGGATTCAATCTTAAGAAACTTTATTGCCAAATGTTTGAACGATCTGCTTGACTCTAGGGGTCAT
CATTAGGGGCAGGGCATGCTCATGTAGAGCGCCTGCTCGCCGTCCGAGGCGGTGCCGTCGTACAGGGCGG
TGTCCAGGCCGCAGAGGGTGAACCCCATCCGCCGGTACGCGTGGATCGCCGGTGCGTTGACGTTGGTGAC
CTCCAGCCAGAGGTGCCCGGCACCCCGCTCGCGGGCGAACTCCGTCGCGAGCCCCATCAACGCGCGCCCG
ACCCCGTGCCCCCGGTGCTCCGGGGCGACCTCGATGTCCTCGACGGTCAGCCGGCGATTCCAGCCGGAGT
ACGAGACGACCACGAAGCCCGCCAGGTCGCCGTCGTCCCCGTACGCGACGAACGTCCGAGAGTCCGGGTC
GCCGTCCTCCCCGTCGTCCGATTCGTCGTCCGATTCGTCGTCGGGGAACACCTTGGTCAGGGGCGGGTCC
ACCGGCACCTCCCGCAGGGTGAAGCCGTCCCCGGTGGCGGTGACGCGGAAGACGGTGTCGGTGGTGAAGG
ACCCATCCAGTGCCTCGATGGCCTCGGCGTCCCCCGGGACACTGGTGCGGTACCGGTAAGCCGTGTCGTC
AAGAGTGGTACCCATGGTAGATCCCCTCGATCGAGTTGAGAGTGAATATGAGACTCTAATTGGATACCGA
GGGGAATTTATGGAACGTCAGTGGAGCATTTTTGACAAGAAATATTTGCTAGCTGATAGTGACCTTAGGC
GACTTTTGAACGCGCAATAATGGTTTCTGACGTATGTGCTTAGCTCATTAAACTCCAGAAACCCGCGGCT
CAGTGGCTCCTTCAACGTTGCGGTTCTGTCAGTTCCAAACGTAAAACGGCTTGTCCCGCGTCATCGGCGG
GGGTCATAACGTGACTCCCTTAATTCTCCGCTCATGATCGATAATTCGAGCTCTCCCATATGGTCGACTA
GAGCCAAGCTGATCTCCTTTGCCCCGGAGATCACCATGGACGACTTTCTCTATCTCTACGATCTAGGAAG
AAAGTTCGACGGAGAAGGTGACGATACCATGTTCACCACCGATAATGAGAAGATTAGCCTCTTCAATTTC
AGAAAGAATGCTGACCCACAGATGGTTAGAGAGGCCTACGCGGCAGGTCTCATCAAGACGATCTACCCGA
GTAATAATCTCCAGGAGATCAAATACCTTCCCAAGAAGGTTAAAGATGCAGTCAAAAGATTCAGGACTAA
CTGCATCAAGAACACAGAGAAAGATATATTTCTCAAGATCAGAAGTACTATTCCAGTATGGACGATTCAA
GGCTTGCTTCATAAACCAAGGCAAGTAATAGAGATTGGAGTCTCTAAGAAAGTAGTTCCTACTGAATCAA
AGGCCATGGAGTCAAAAATTCAGATCGAGGATCTAACAGAACTCGCCGTGAAGACTGGCGAACAGTTCAT
ACAGAGTCTTTTACGACTCAATGACAAGAAGAAAATCTTCGTCAACATGGTGGAGCACGACACTCTCGTC
TACTCCAAGAATATCAAAGATACAGTCTCAGAAGACCAAAGGGCTAT
Features (pLannotate 1.2.2; 22 found; start..end, strand, type, name):
      1..345     +  promoter       CaMV 35S promoter: strong constitutive promoter from cauliflower mosaic virus
    298..344     +  promoter       minimal CaMV 35S promoter: minimal 35S promoter from cauliflower mosaic virus
    377..402     +  misc_feature   TMV Ω (fragment): translational enhancer from the tobacco mosaic virus 5'-leader sequence (Gallie et al., 1988)
    453..1172    +  CDS            mEGFP: enhanced GFP with monomerizing A206K mutation (Zacharias et al., 2002) mammalian codon-optimized
   1178..1198    -  protein_bind   attB2: mutant version of attB; core recombination site for the Gateway® BP reaction BP Clonase™
   1270..1429    +  polyA_signal   CaMV poly(A) signal (fragment): cauliflower mosaic virus polyadenylation signal
   1519..1543    +  misc_feature   RB T-DNA repeat: right border repeat from nopaline C58 T-DNA
   1913..2314    +  CDS            Y4CG_SINFN (fragment): Protein inferred from homology: Swiss-Prot protein existence level 3. From Sinorhizobium fredii (strain NBRC 101917 / NGR234).
   2874..3503    +  CDS            pVS1 StaA: stability protein from the Pseudomonas plasmid pVS1 (Heeb et al., 2000)
   3932..5005    +  CDS            pVS1 RepA: replication protein from the Pseudomonas plasmid pVS1 (Heeb et al., 2000)
   5071..5265    +  rep_origin     pVS1 oriV: origin of replication for the Pseudomonas plasmid pVS1 (Heeb et al., 2000)
   5468..5507    +  CDS            rop (fragment): Rop protein, which maintains plasmids at low copy number; rop
   5609..5749    +  misc_feature   bom: basis of mobility region from pBR322
   5935..6523    -  rep_origin     ori: high-copy-number ColE1/pMB1/pBR322/pUC origin of replication
   6769..7556    -  CDS            SmR (fragment): aminoglycoside adenylyltransferase (Murphy, 1985); aadA; confers resistance to spectinomycin and streptomycin
   7567..7623    -  CDS            GmR (fragment): gentamycin acetyltransferase; aacC1; confers resistance to gentamycin
   7799..7822    -  promoter       Pc promoter (fragment): intI1 (promoter lies within the coding sequence); class 1 integron promoter
   8081..8105    +  misc_feature   LB T-DNA repeat: left border repeat from nopaline C58 T-DNA
   8198..8450    -  terminator     NOS terminator: nopaline synthase terminator and poly(A) signal
   8475..9039    -  CDS            NrsR (fragment): nourseothricin acetyltransferase; Streptomyces noursei nat1; confers resistance to nourseothricin
   9087..9266    -  promoter       NOS promoter: nopaline synthase promoter
   9386..9985    +  CDS            IBMP_CAMVB (fragment): Experimental evidence at protein level: Swiss-Prot protein existence level 1. Enhances the ribosomal termination-reinitiation event leading to the translation of major open reading frames on the polycistronic viral RNAs. From Cauliflower mosaic virus (strain Bari 1) (CaMV).
