[The description below was written by a language model from this plasmid's Addgene catalogue record and pLannotate feature annotations shown in this document.]
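Description:
pN_35S/mEGFP is a binary T-DNA plant expression vector of about 10 kb, built on the pN_35S backbone. In bacteria it is selected with spectinomycin through an aadA (SmR) aminoglycoside adenylyltransferase gene. It carries two replication systems outside the T-DNA borders: a ColE1/pBR322-type origin with the bom mobilisation region for propagation in E. coli, and the pVS1 oriV with its RepA replication and StaA stability genes. The pVS1 system is the usual arrangement for stable maintenance in Agrobacterium, although the record does not name the delivery host. Short gentamicin resistance, integron Pc promoter and rop annotations appear to be backbone remnants.

Nopaline-type left and right border repeats delimit the transferred region, which contains two divergently oriented cassettes. Next to the left border, a NOS promoter drives the Streptomyces noursei nourseothricin acetyltransferase gene (nat) with a NOS terminator, giving transformed plants resistance to nourseothricin/streptothricin. Toward the right border, the cauliflower mosaic virus 35S promoter is followed by a fragment of the TMV omega translational enhancer. It drives the 720 bp mEGFP coding sequence, an enhanced GFP with the monomerising A206K mutation, which was inserted by Gibson assembly. The cassette ends in a CaMV poly(A) signal, and a residual Gateway attB2 site lies just downstream of the reporter. The CaMV protein fragment annotated immediately upstream of the promoter most likely reflects viral sequence flanking the 35S region rather than an expressed gene.

The plasmid provides constitutive green fluorescent protein expression in plants alongside nourseothricin selection. The associated work concerns antimicrobial solid media for screening non-sterile Arabidopsis thaliana seeds.
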