Addgene plasmid #132565: pN_35S/mEGFP
Purpose: mEGFP expression regulated by the CaMV35S promoter, co-expressed nourseothricin acetyl transferase selectable marker (nat)
Depositing lab: Mathias Pribil. Depositing organization: University of Copenhagen. Publication: Antimicrobial solid media for screening non-sterile Arabidopsis thaliana seeds. Behrendorff JBYH, Borras-Gas G, Pribil M. Physiol Plant. 2020 Feb 25. doi: 10.1111/ppl.13079. PubMed 32096870.
Backbone
  Vector backbone: pN_35S
  Backbone size w/o insert (bp): 9267
  Total vector size (bp): 9987
  Vector type: Plant Expression
  Selectable markers: Nourseothricin/streptothricin
Growth in bacteria
  Bacterial resistance: Spectinomycin, 50 μg/mL
  Growth temperature: 37°C
  Growth strain: DH5alpha
  Copy number: Unknown
Gene/Insert
  Gene/Insert name: mEGFP (alt name: monomeric enhanceed green fluorescent protein)
  Species: Synthetic
  Insert size (bp): 720
  Promoter: Cauliflower mosaic virus 35S
  Cloning method: Gibson Cloning
  Sequencing primers: 5′ CTCGGATTCCATTGCCCAGCTAT; 3′ ATATGCTCAACACATGAGCGA
Resource information
  A portion of this plasmid was derived from a plasmid made by: mEGFP was amplified from mEGFP-pBAD, a gift from Michael Davidson (Addgene plasmid # 54622 ; http://n2t.net/addgene:54622 ; RRID:Addgene_54622).
Terms and licenses: Academic/Nonprofit Terms; Industry Terms: Not Available to Industry
Depositor comments: Please visit https://www.biorxiv.org/content/10.1101/852020v1 for bioRxiv preprint.
How to cite: pN_35S/mEGFP was a gift from Mathias Pribil (Addgene plasmid # 132565 ; http://n2t.net/addgene:132565 ; RRID:Addgene_132565)
